>Addgene plasmid #102421 | pPB-tetO(hCMV1)-HA-Tet1(201R2)-IV | addgene full sequence | sequence record 198790 | Addgene NGS Result
CTAAATTGTAAGCGTTAATATTTTGTTAAAATTCGCGTTAAATTTTTGTTAAATCAGCTCATTTTTTAAC
CAATAGGCCGAAATCGGCAAAATCCCTTATAAATCAAAAGAATAGACCGAGATAGGGT
[37 nt withheld, positions 129-165]
AAAGAACGTGGACTCCAACGTCAAAGG
[49 nt withheld, positions 193-241]
T
[91 nt withheld, positions 243-333]
G
[124 nt withheld, positions 335-458]
CCCATTCGCCATTCAGGCTGCGCAACTGTTGGGAAGGGCGATCGGTGCGGGCCTCTTCGCTATTACGCCA
GCTGGCGAAAGGGGGATGTGCTGCAAGGCGATTAAGTTGGGTAACGCCAGGGTTTTCCCAGTCACGACGT
TGTAAAACGACGGCCAGTGAATTGTAATACGACTCACTATAGGGCGAATTGGGTACCTTAACCCTAGAAA
GATAGTCTGCGTAAAATTGACGCATGCATTCTTGAAATATTGCTCTCTCTTTCTAAATAGCGCGAATCCG
TCGCTGTGCATTTAGGACATCTCAGTCGCCGCTTGGAGCTCCCGTGAGGCGTGCTTGTCAATGAGGTAAG
TGTCACTGATTTTGAACTATAACGACCGCGTGAGTCAAAATGACGCATGATTATCTTTTACGTGACTTTT
AAGATTTAACTCATACGATAATTATATTGTTATTTCATGTTCTACTTACGTGATAACTTATTATATATAT
ATTTTCTTGTTATAGATATCATAATTTAAACAAGCAAAACCAAATTAAGGGCCAGCTCATTCCTCCCACT
CATGATCTATAGATCTGGATCCGTCGACAACGGCAAGCTTACATCGAGTTTACCACTCCCTATCAGTGAT
AGAGAAAAGTGAAAGTCGAGTTTACCACTCCCTATCAGTGATAGAGAAAAGTGAAAGTCGAGTTTACCAC
TCCCTATCAGTGATAGAGAAAAGTGAAAGTCGAGTTTACCACTCCCTATCAGTGATAGAGAAAAGTGAAA
GTCGAGTTTACCACTCCCTATCAGTGATAGAGAAAAGTGAAAGTCGAGTTTACCACTCCCTATCAGTGAT
AGAGAAAAGTGAAAGTCGAGTTTACCACTCCCTATCAGTGATAGAGAAAAGTGAAAGTCGAGCTCGGTAC
CCGGGTCGAGGTAGGCGTGTACGGTGGGAGGCCTATATAAGCAGAGCTCGTTTAGTGAACCGTCAGATCG
CCTGGAGACGCCATCCACGCTGTTTTGACCTCCATAGAAGACACCGGGACCGATCCAGCCTCCGCGGGAC
TCAGACACCCGGGATCCTGAGAACTTCAGGGTGAGTTTGGGGACCCTTGATTGTTCTTTCTTTTTCGCTA
TTGTAAAATTCATGTTATATGGAGGGGGCAAAGTTTTCAGGGTGTTGTTTAGAATGGGAAGATGTCCCTT
GTATCACCATGGACCCTCATGATAATTTTGTTTCTTTCACTTTCTACTCTGTTGACAACCATTGTCTCCT
CTTATTTTCTTTTCATTTTCTGTAACTTTTTCGTTAAACTTTAGCTTGCATTTGTAACGAATTTTTAAAT
TCACTTTTGTTTATTTGTCAGATTGTAAGTACTTTCTCTAATCACTTTTTTTTCAAGGCAATCAGGGTAT
ATTATATTGTACTTCAGCACAGTTTTAGAGAACAATTGATCCGCCACCATGGGTTATCCATATGATGTTC
CAGATTATGCTTCTCGGTCCCGCCCCGCAAAGCCTTCCAAATCAGTCAAAACAAAGCTACAGAAAAAGAA
AGACATCCAGATGAAGACGAAGACATCAAAGCAGGCTGTCAGACATGGGGCATCAGCGAAGGCAGTGAAC
CCCGGAAAACCGAAGCAATTAATTAAAAGAAGAGATGGTAAGAAGGAAACGGAAGACAAAACCCCGACAC
CGGCGCCGAGTTTTCTGACGCGAGCCGGGGCCGCCCGAATGAATCGGGATCGAAACCAAGTTCTTTTTCA
GAACCCAGACTCCTTAACTTGCAACGGGTTTACAATGGCTCTTCGAAGAACCTCTCTTAGCTGGCGACTC
TCCCAGCGCCCAGTAGTCACACCCAAACCTAAGAAAGTACCACCTTCAAAGAAGCAGTGTACACATAATA
TCCAGGACGAGCCGGGGGTAAAGCACTCTGAAAATGATTCAGTCCCCAGCCAACACGCTACCGTGTCCCC
AGGCACAGAGAATGGTGAACAGAACAGGTGTTTAGTTGAAGGGGAGAGCCAAGAGATAACCCAGTCTTGC
CCTGTATTTGAGGAAAGAATAGAAGATACCCAAAGCTGTATTTCCGCATCTGGGAACCTGGAAGCAGAAA
TTTCTTGGCCACTGGAAGGGACACATTGTGAAGAACTACTTTCTCATCAGACATCTGATAATGAGTGCAC
TTCCCCTCAAGAGTGTGCTCCATTGCCCCAAAGATCAACTTCCGAAGTTACCTCTCAGAAAAACACTAGC
AATCAGTTAGCAGACTTGAGCTCACAAGTAGAGTCTATCAAGCTGTCTGATCCTTCTCCGAATCCTACGG
GAAGCGACCATAATGGCTTTCCAGACTCCAGTTTTAGGATCGTTCCTGAATTGGACCTGAAAACCTGCAT
GCCTCTTGATGAGTCTGTGTATCCCACAGCTCTGATAAGATTCATCTTGGCAGGCTCACAGCCGGATGTC
TTTGATACTAAGCCCCAAGAAAAAACCCTTATAACAACCCCAGAACAAGTGGGAAGCCACCCAAATCAAG
TTCTGGATGCCACCTCTGTCCTAGGACAGGCCTTTAGTACTCTTCCACTTCAGTGGGGATTTTCTGGTGC
TAACTTAGTTCAAGTTGAGGCCCTGGGCAAGGGTTCAGACTCACCAGAGGATCTTGGTGCTATTACTATG
CTAAACCAACAAGAAACTGTGGCTATGGATATGGATAGGAATGCTACCCCGGACCTGCCTATCTTCCTTC
CTAAGCCTCCAAACACAGTTGCTACCTACAGTAGCCCTCTTTTAGGGCCTGAGCCCCACAGCTCTACCTC
CTGTGGGCTTGAAGTCCAAGGTGCTACCCCGATTTTAACTTTGGACTCAGGACACACTCCCCAACTCCCA
CCAAACCCTGAGTCAAGTTCAGTACCTCTGGTAATAGCTGCAAACGGTACGCGAGCTGAGAAGCAGTTTG
GTACCAGCCTTTTCCCAGCCGTCCCACAAGGGTTTACAGTCGCAGCCGAGAATGAAGTCCAGCATGCCCC
ATTAGATCTTACCCAGGGTTCTCAGGCTGCTCCCAGCAAACTGGAAGGAGAGATTTCTCGGGTCAGCATC
ACTGGCTCAGCTGATGTCAAAGCCACAGCGATGTCCATGCCGGTTACACAGGCCAGTACCTCTTCTCCCC
CATGTAATTCTACGCCGCCAATGGTGGAGAGGAGGAAGCGCAAGGCCTGTGGGGTCTGTGAGCCGTGCCA
GCAGAAGGCCAACTGTGGGGAGTGCACCTACTGCAAGAATCGAAAGAACAGCCACCAGATCTGTAAGAAG
AGGAAATGCGAGGTGCTCAAAAAGAAGCCAGAGGCCACCTCACAGGCACAGGTTACAAAAGAAAACAAGA
GGCCCCAGAGGGAAAAGAAGCCCAAAGTTTTAAAGACAGACTTTAACAACAAACCAGTAAATGGCCCCAA
ATCAGAGTCCATGGACTGCAGTAGACGTGGTCATGGGGAAGAAGAGCAAAGGTTGGATTTGATCACACAT
CCCCTTGAAAATGTAAGGAAGAATGCAGGCGGCATGACGGGAATTGAGGTGGAGAAGTGGGCGCCAAACA
AGAAATCACACTTAGCAGAGGGTCAAGTCAAAGGAAGCTGTGATGCCAATTTAACTGGGGTGGAAAACCC
CCAGCCCTCTGAAGATGACAAGCAGCAAACCAACCCTTCTCCGACATTTGCCCAGACCATAAGGAACGGC
ATGAAAAATGTACACTGTTTACCCACTGACACACACCTTCCGCTCAACAAATTGAATCATGAGGAATTTA
GCAAGGCGTTGGGAAATAATTCCTCTAAATTGCTGACTGATCCCTCAAACTGCAAGGATGCCATGAGTGT
CACCACCTCCGGGGGGGAGTGTGATCATCTCAAGGGGCCAAGGAACACCCTGCTCTTCCAGAAGCCTGGC
TTGAACTGCAGGTCTGGTGCAGAACCCACCATCTTTAATAATCACCCTAATACACACAGCGCTGGGAGTC
GACCTCACCCTCCTGAGAAGGTACCCAACAAAGAACCCAAAGATGGCTCTCCGGTTCAGCCAAGTCTTCT
ATCCCTAATGAAGGACAGGAGATTAACGCTGGAACAAGTGGTAGCCATAGAAGCCCTGACTCAGCTCTCA
GAAGCGCCCTCAGAGAGCTCCTCCCCATCCAAGCCGGAGAAGGATGAAGAAGCGCATCAGAAAACGGCTA
GTCTGCTTAACAGTTGCAAGGCTATCCTTCATTCGGTGAGAAAAGACCTCCAAGACCCAAACGTTCAAGG
AAAGGGCCTTCACCATGACACTGTTGTCTTTAATGGCCAGAACAGAACATTCAAGTCACCTGATAGTTTC
GCTACTAACCAAGCACTTATAAAATCACAAGGATATCCAAGTTCACCTACAGCTGAGAAGAAAGGCGCTG
CTGGTGGGAGAGCTCCCTTTGATGGTTTTGAGAATTCACATCCATTGCCCATAGAAAGTCACAATCTTGA
AAACTGCAGTCAGGTACTAAGCTGCGATCAGAATTTGAGTTCCCATGACCCATCATGCCAGGATGCACCC
TACAGTCAAATTGAAGAAGATGTCGCAGCACAATTGACCCAACTTGCATCCACGATTAATCACATCAACG
CCGAGGTCAGGAATGCTGAAAGTACACCAGAAAGCCTTGTTGCAAAGAACACAAAGCAAAAACACAGTCA
GGAGAAACGCATGGTACATCAGAAGCCACCCTCTAGTACACAAACTAAACCCAGTGTACCATCAGCAAAG
CCAAAGAAGGCCCAGAAAAAGGCAAGAGCGACCCCACACGCAAACAAGCGGAAAAAGAAACCCCCAGCCC
GAAGCTCTCAAGAAAATGATCAGAAGAAGCAAGAGCAGCTAGCTATAGAGTATAGTAAAATGCATGACAT
TTGGATGTCATCTAAGTTTCAAAGGTTTGGCCAGTCTAGTCCACGTAGTTTTCCTGTTCTGTTGAGAAAT
ATTCCTGTCTTTAACCAAATATTAAAGCCCGTGACTCAGAGTAAAACACCCTCACAACATAATGAGTTAT
TTCCTCCTATCAATCAGATAAAATTCACAAGAAACCCTGAATTGGCAAAGGAGAAAGTGAAGGTTGAACC
ATCAGATTCTCTGCCAACATGCCAATTCAAGACAGAATCCGGTGGGCAGACATTTGCAGAGCCGGCAGAT
AATTCTCAGGGACAGCCCATGGTGAGTGTCAATCAGGAAGCTCACCCTCTGCCCCAGTCCCCACCATCTA
ACCAGTGTGCTAATATAATGGCTGGTGCTGCCCAAACACAGTTTCATCTAGGCGCTCAAGAGAACCTGGT
GCATCAGATACCACCACCGACGTTGCCTGGTACCTCCCCTGACACACTCTTGCCAGACCCAGCATCAATC
CTCAGGAAAGGGAAAGTGTTACATTTCGATGGAATCACGGTGGTCACAGAGAAGCGTGAAGCTCAAACAT
CAAGCAATGGACCACTGGGTCCCACCACAGACAGTGCACAGTCAGAATTTAAAGAGAGCATCATGGACTT
ACTTAGCAAGCCTGCAAAAAACCTGATAGCTGGATTGAAGGAACAGGAAGCTGCACCCTGTGACTGTGAT
GGAGGTACACAAAAAGAAAAAGGCCCATATTATACACACCTTGGGGCAGGACCAAGTGTGGCTGCTGTCA
GGGAGCTCATGGAGACTAGGTTTGGCCAGAAGGGGAAGGCAATCCGGATTGAGAAGATAGTGTTCACGGG
GAAGGAAGGGAAGAGCTCTCAGGGCTGCCCGGTCGCCAAGTGGGTGATCAGAAGAAGTGGTCCTGAAGAG
AAGCTTATTTGTTTGGTTCGTGAGCGTGTAGACCATCACTGTTCGACGGCTGTGATAGTTGTCCTTATCC
TGCTGTGGGAAGGTATCCCTCGCCTGATGGCTGACCGCCTGTACAAAGAGCTCACTGAGAACTTGAGGTC
CTACAGCGGACATCCCACAGACCGAAGATGTACCCTCAACAAAAAGCGTACCTGCACCTGTCAAGGCATC
GACCCAAAAACCTGCGGAGCGTCCTTCTCCTTTGGCTGTTCGTGGAGCATGTATTTCAACGGCTGTAAGT
TTGGGAGGAGTGAAAACCCCAGAAAATTCAGACTTGCTCCAAACTACCCCTTACATGAAAAACAGCTTGA
AAAGAATTTACAAGAATTGGCTACAGTATTAGCTCCACTTTACAAGCAGATGGCTCCAGTTGCTTATCAA
AATCAGGTGGAATATGAAGAAGTTGCTGGAGACTGTCGACTTGGAAATGAAGAGGGGCGTCCTTTCTCTG
GTGTCACCTGTTGCATGGATTTTTGTGCCCATTCTCACAAGGACATTCACAACATGCACAACGGAAGCAC
CGTGGTGTGTACGTTGATTCGAGCAGATGGCCGTGACACAAATTGTCCCGAGGATGAACAACTCCACGTC
CTGCCACTATACCGGCTTGCAGACACTGATGAATTTGGCTCCGTGGAAGGGATGAAGGCCAAAATCAAAT
CTGGGGCCATCCAAGTCAATGGGCCAACCAGGAAGAGGCGACTACGTTTTACTGAGCCTGTTCCTCGATG
TGGGAAGAGGGCCAAAATGAAGCAGAACCACAATAAATCAGGTTCACACAACACTAAGAGCTTTTCATCA
GCCTCATCTACTTCTCACCTAGTGAAAGACGAATCTACAGACTTCTGTCCCCTGCAGGCTTCCTCCGCAG
AAACATCTACCTGTACGTACAGTAAAACAGCCTCAGGTGGGTTTGCAGAAACAAGTAGTATTCTCCACTG
CACAATGCCTTCTGGAGCACACAGTGGTGCTAATGCAGCTGCTGGGGAATGTACTGGAACGGTGCAGCCT
GCCGAGGTGGCTGCTCATCCTCACCAGTCTCTTCCCACAGCCGATTCTCCCGTTCATGCTGAGCCTCTCA
CTAGTCCATCTGAGCAGCTAACTTCTAACCAGTCAAACCAGCAGCTCCCTCTCCTCAGCAATTCTCAGAA
ACTGGCTTCCTGTCAGGTGGAAGATGAGCGGCACCCTGAAGCGGATGAGCCTCAGCACCCCGAGGACGAT
AACTTGCCTCAACTTGATGAATTCTGGTCAGACAGTGAGGAGATCTACGCCGATCCTTCCTTTGGTGGCG
TGGCGATAGCACCCATTCACGGCTCGGTGCTCATTGAGTGCGCTCGGAAGGAGCTTCATGCTACCACCTC
TTTGCGCTCCCCCAAACGAGGGGTCCCTTTTCGTGTGTCCCTTGTATTCTACCAGCACAAAAGCCTAAAC
AAGCCTAATCATGGTTTTGATATCAACAAAATTAAGTGTAAATGCAAAAAAGTAACGAAAAAAAAGCCCG
CAGACCGGGAGTGTCCTGATGTATCCCCCGAAGCCAATTTATCACACCAAATTCCTTCTCGAGTTGCATC
AACCTTAACCCGAGACAATGTTGTTACCGTGTCCCCATACTCTCTCACTCATGTTGCGGGACCCTACAAT
CGTTGGGTCTAAGCGGCCGCTCGATAAGCTTGATATCGAATTCCGCCCCCCCCCCCTCTCCCTCCCCCCC
CCCTAACGTTACTGGCCGAAGCCGCTTGGAATAAGGCCGGTGTGCGTTTGTCTATATGTTATTTTCCACC
ATATTGCCGTCTTTTGGCAATGTGAGGGCCCGGAAACCTGGCCCTGTCTTCTTGACGAGCATTCCTAGGG
GTCTTTCCCCTCTCGCCAAAGGAATGCAAGGTCTGTTGAATGTCGTGAAGGAAGCAGTTCCTCTGGAAGC
TTCTTGAAGACAAACAACGTCTGTAGCGACCCTTTGCAGGCAGCGGAACCCCCCACCTGGCGACAGGTGC
CTCTGCGGCCAAAAGCCACGTGTATAAGATACACCTGCAAAGGCGGCACAACCCCAGTGCCACGTTGTGA
GTTGGATAGTTGTGGAAAGAGTCAAATGGCTCTCCTCAAGCGTATTCAACAAGGGGCTGAAGGATGCCCA
GAAGGTACCCCATTGTATGGGATCTGATCTGGGGCCTCGGTGCACATGCTTTACATGTGTTTAGTCGAGG
TTAAAAAAACGTCTAGGCCCCCCGAACCACGGGGACGTGGTTTTCCTTTGAAAAACACGATGATAATATG
GCCACAACCATGGTGAGCAAGGGCGAGGAGCTGTTCACCGGGGTGGTGCCCATCCTGGTCGAGCTGGACG
GCGACGTAAACGGCCACAAGTTCAGCGTGTCCGGCGAGGGCGAGGGCGATGCCACCTACGGCAAGCTGAC
CCTGAAGCTGATCTGCACCACCGGCAAGCTGCCCGTGCCCTGGCCCACCCTCGTGACCACCCTGGGCTAC
GGCCTGCAGTGCTTCGCCCGCTACCCCGACCACATGAAGCAGCACGACTTCTTCAAGTCCGCCATGCCCG
AAGGCTACGTCCAGGAGCGCACCATCTTCTTCAAGGACGACGGCAACTACAAGACCCGCGCCGAGGTGAA
GTTCGAGGGCGACACCCTGGTGAACCGCATCGAGCTGAAGGGCATCGACTTCAAGGAGGACGGCAACATC
CTGGGGCACAAGCTGGAGTACAACTACAACAGCCACAACGTCTATATCACCGCCGACAAGCAGAAGAACG
GCATCAAGGCCAACTTCAAGATCCGCCACAACATCGAGGACGGCGGCGTGCAGCTCGCCGACCACTACCA
GCAGAACACCCCCATCGGCGACGGCCCCGTGCTGCTGCCCGACAACCACTACCTGAGCTACCAGTCCGCC
CTGAGCAAAGACCCCAACGAGAAGCGCGATCACATGGTCCTGCTGGAGTTCGTGACCGCCGCCGGGATCA
CTCTCGGCATGGACGAGCTGTACAAGTAAAGCGGCCAGCTTATCGACTCGCCGATAGTGGAAACCGACGC
CCCAGCACTCGTCCGAGGGCAAAGGAATAGTCGAGAAATTGATGATCTATTAAACAATAAAGATGTCCAC
ATGGAAGTTTTTCCTGTCATACTTTGTTAAGAAGGGTGAGAACAGAGTACCTACATTTTGAATGGAAGGA
TTGGAGCTACGGGGGTGGGGGTGGGGTGGGATTAGATAAATGCCTGCTCTTTACTGAAGGCTCTTTACTA
TTGCTTTATGATAATGTTTCATAGTTGGATATCATAATTTAAACAAGCAAAACCAAATTAAGGGCCAGCT
CATTCCTCCCACTCATGATCTATAGATCCTAAGCTTATCGATGATCTAGAGCTCGCTGATCAGCCTCGAC
TGTGCCTTCTAGTTGCCAGCCATCTGTTGTTTGCCCCTCCCCCGTGCCTTCCTTGACCCTGGAAGGTGCC
ACTCCCACTGTCCTTTCCTAATAAAATGAGGAAATTGCATCGCATTGTCTGAGTAGGTGTCATTCTATTC
TGGGGGGTGGGGTGGGGCAGGACAGCAAGGGGGAGGATTGGGAAGACAATAGCAGGCATGCTGGGGATGC
GGTGGGCTCTATGGCTTCTGAGGCGGAAAGAACCTGCAGCCCAAGCTTGGCGTAATCATGGTCATAGCTG
TTTCCTGTGTGAAATTGTTATCCGCTCACAATTCCACACAACATACGAGCCGGAAGCATAAAGTGTAAAG
CCTGGGGTGCCTAATGAGTGAGCTAACTCACATTAATTGCGTTGCGCTCACTGCCCGCTTTCCAGTCGGG
AAACCTGTCGTGCCAGCGGATCCTTTGTTACTTTATAGAAGAAATTTTGAGTTTTTGTTTTTTTTTAATA
AATAAATAAACATAAATAAATTGTTTGTTGAATTTATTATTAGTATGTAAGTGTAAATATAATAAAACTT
AATATCTATTCAAATTAATAAATAAACCTCGATATACAGACCGATAAAACACATGCGTCAATTTTACGCA
TGATTATCTTTAACGTACGTCACAATATGATTATCTTTCTAGGGTTAAAGAGCTCCAGCTTTTGTTCCCT
TTAGTGAGGGTTAATTTCGAGCTTGGCGTAATCATGGTCATAGCTGTTTCCTGTGTGAAATTGTTATCCG
CTCACAATTCCACACAACATACGAGCCGGAAGCATAAAGTGTAAAGCCTGGGGTGCCTAATGAGTGAGCT
AACTCACATTAATTGCGTTGCGCTCACTGCCCGCTTTCCAGTCGGGAAACCTGTCGTGCCAGCTGCATTA
ATGAATCGGCCAACGCGCGGGGAGAGGCGGTTTGCGTATTGGGCGCTCTTCCGCTTCCTCGCTCACTGAC
TCGCTGCGCTCGGTCGTTCGGCTGCGGCGAGCGGTATCAGCTCACTCAAAGGCGGTAATACGGTTATCCA
CAGAATCAGGGGATAACGCAGGAAAGAACATGTGAGCAAAAGGCCAGCAAAAGGCCAGGAACCGTAAAAA
GGCCGCGTTGCTGGCGTTTTTCCATAGGCTCCGCCCCCCTGACGAGCATCACAAAAATCGACGCTCAAGT
CAGAGGTGGCGAAACCCGACAGGACTATAAAGATACCAGGCGTTTCCCCCTGGAAGCTCCCTCGTGCGCT
CTCCTGTTCCGACCCTGCCGCTTACCGGATACCTGTCCGCCTTTCTCCCTTCGGGAAGCGTGGCGCTTTC
TCATAGCTCACGCTGTAGGTATCTCAGTTCGGTGTAGGTCGTTCGCTCCAAGCTGGGCTGTGTGCACGAA
CCCCCCGTTCAGCCCGACCGCTGCGCCTTATCCGGTAACTATCGTCTTGAGTCCAACCCGGTAAGACACG
ACTTATCGCCACTGGCAGCAGCCACTGGTAACAGGATTAGCAGAGCGAGGTATGTAGGCGGTGCTACAGA
GTTCTTGAAGTGGTGGCCTAACTACGGCTACACTAGAAGAACAGTATTTGGTATCTGCGCTCTGCTGAAG
CCAGTTACCTTCGGAAAAAGAGTTGGTAGCTCTTGATCCGGCAAACAAACCACCGCTGGTAGCGGTGGTT
TTTTTGTTTGCAAGCAGCAGATTACGCGCAGAAAAAAAGGATCTCAAGAAGATCCTTTGATCTTTTCTAC
GGGGTCTGACGCTCAGTGGAACGAAAACTCACGTTAAGGGATTTTGGTCATGAGATTATCAAAAAGGATC
TTCACCTAGATCCTTTTAAATTAAAAATGAAGTTTTAAATCAATCTAAAGTATATATGAGTAAACTTGGT
CTGACAGTTACCAATGCTTAATCAGTGAGGCACCTATCTCAGCGATCTGTCTATTTCGTTCATCCATAGT
TGCCTGACTCCCCGTCGTGTAGATAACTACGATACGGGAGGGCTTACCATCTGGCCCCAGTGCTGCAATG
ATACCGCGAGACCCACGCTCACCGGCTCCAGATTTATCAGCAATAAACCAGCCAGCCGGAAGGGCCGAGC
GCAGAAGTGGTCCTGCAACTTTATCCGCCTCCATCCAGTCTATTAATTGTTGCCGGGAAGCTAGAGTAAG
TAGTTCGCCAGTTAATAGTTTGCGCAACGTTGTTGCCATTGCTACAGGCATCGTGGTGTCACGCTCGTCG
TTTGGTATGGCTTCATTCAGCTCCGGTTCCCAACGATCAAGGCGAGTTACATGATCCCCCATGTTGTGCA
AAAAAGCGGTTAGCTCCTTCGGTCCTCCGATCGTTGTCAGAAGTAAGTTGGCCGCAGTGTTATCACTCAT
GGTTATGGCAGCACTGCATAATTCTCTTACTGTCATGCCATCCGTAAGATGCTTTTCTGTGACTGGTGAG
TACTCAACCAAGTCATTCTGAGAATAGTGTATGCGGCGACCGAGTTGCTCTTGCCCGGCGTCAATACGGG
ATAATACCGCGCCACATAGCAGAACTTTAAAAGTGCTCATCATTGGAAAACGTTCTTCGGGGCGAAAACT
CTCAAGGATCTTACCGCTGTTGAGATCCAGTTCGATGTAACCCACTCGTGCACCCAACTGATCTTCAGCA
TCTTTTACTTTCACCAGCGTTTCTGGGTGAGCAAAAACGGGAAGGCAAAATGCCGCAAAAAAGGGAATAA
GGGCGACACGGAAATGTTGAATACTCATACTCTTCCTTTTTCAATATTATTGAAGCATTTATCAGGGTTA
TTGTCTCATGAGCGGATACATATTTGAATGTATTTAGAAAAATAAACAAATAGGGGTTCCGCGCACATTT
CCCCGAAAAGTGCCAC
Features (pLannotate 1.2.2; 27 found; start..end, strand, type, name):
     30..458     -  rep_origin     f1 ori (sequence partly withheld): f1 bacteriophage origin of replication; arrow indicates direction of (+) strand synthesis
    463..620     -  CDS            lacZα (fragment): LacZα fragment of β-galactosidase; lacZ fragment
    623..641     +  promoter       T7 promoter: promoter for bacteriophage T7 RNA polymerase
    963..1034    +  polyA_signal   PGK poly(A) signal (fragment): mouse phosphoglycerate kinase 1 polyadenylation signal
   1075..1345    +  protein_bind   tetracycline response element: contains seven copies of the tetracycline operator tetO tetracycline repressor TetR
   1356..1373    +  misc_feature   MCS (fragment): pUC18/19 multiple cloning site
   1378..1416    +  promoter       minimal CMV promoter: human cytomegalovirus (CMV) immediate early promoter
   1539..1896    +  intron         β-globin intron (fragment): intron from rabbit β-globin gene
   1940..7957    +  CDS            Tet1: TET1_MOUSE - Also known as Cxxc6, Kiaa1676. Experimental evidence at protein level: Swiss-Prot protein existence level 1. Dioxygenase that catalyzes the conversion of the modified genomic base 5-methylcytosine (5mC) into 5-hydroxymethylcytosine (5hmC) and plays a key role in active DNA demethylation. Also mediates subsequent conversion of 5hmC into 5-formylcytosine (5fC), and conversion of 5fC to 5-carboxylcytosine (5caC). Conversion of 5mC into 5hmC, 5fC and 5caC probably constitutes the first step in cytosine demethylation. Methylation at the C5 position of cytosine bases is an epigenetic mo
   7969..7992    -  misc_feature   MCS (fragment): pBluescript multiple cloning site
   8112..8574    +  misc_feature   IRES: internal ribosome entry site (IRES) of the encephalomyocarditis virus (EMCV)
   8588..9307    +  CDS            Venus: yellow fluorescent protein (YFP) with fast and efficient maturation (Nagai et al., 2002) mammalian codon-optimized
   9324..9378    +  CDS            HygR (fragment): aminoglycoside phosphotransferase from E. coli confers resistance to hygromycin
   9382..9656    +  polyA_signal   PGK poly(A) signal (fragment): mouse phosphoglycerate kinase 1 polyadenylation signal
   9698..9922    +  polyA_signal   bGH poly(A) signal: bovine growth hormone polyadenylation signal
   9991..10013   -  protein_bind   lac operator (fragment): The lac repressor binds to the lac operator to inhibit transcription in E. coli. This inhibition can be relieved by adding lactose or isopropyl-β-D-thiogalactopyranoside (IPTG). lac repressor encoded by lacI
  10017..10047   -  promoter       lac promoter: promoter for the E. coli lac operon
  10062..10083   -  protein_bind   CAP binding site: CAP binding activates transcription in the presence of cAMP. E. coli catabolite activator protein
  10096..10135   -  CDS            lacI (fragment): lac repressor; lacI; The lac repressor binds to the lac operator to inhibit transcription in E. coli. This inhibition can be relieved by adding lactose or isopropyl-β-D-thiogalactopyranoside (IPTG).
  10396..10414   -  promoter       T3 promoter: promoter for bacteriophage T3 RNA polymerase
  10457..10479   -  protein_bind   lac operator (fragment): The lac repressor binds to the lac operator to inhibit transcription in E. coli. This inhibition can be relieved by adding lactose or isopropyl-β-D-thiogalactopyranoside (IPTG). lac repressor encoded by lacI
  10483..10513   -  promoter       lac promoter: promoter for the E. coli lac operon
  10528..10549   -  protein_bind   CAP binding site: CAP binding activates transcription in the presence of cAMP. E. coli catabolite activator protein
  10562..10654   -  CDS            lacI (fragment): lac repressor; lacI; The lac repressor binds to the lac operator to inhibit transcription in E. coli. This inhibition can be relieved by adding lactose or isopropyl-β-D-thiogalactopyranoside (IPTG).
  10837..11425   -  rep_origin     ori: high-copy-number ColE1/pMB1/pBR322/pUC origin of replication
  11596..12456   -  CDS            AmpR: β-lactamase; bla; confers resistance to ampicillin, carbenicillin, and related antibiotics
  12457..12561   -  promoter       AmpR promoter: bla
