[The description below was written by a language model from this plasmid's Addgene catalogue record and pLannotate feature annotations shown in this document.]
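Description:
pPB-tetO(hCMV1)-HA-Tet1(201R2)-IV is a 12.6 kb mammalian expression plasmid built in a piggyBac transposon vector, derived from pPB-hCMV1-hNANOG-IV by replacing the human NANOG insert with mouse Tet1. It is propagated in E. coli through a high-copy ColE1/pUC-type origin with ampicillin resistance (AmpR under its own bla promoter). It also carries an f1 origin and pBluescript-type remnants such as lacZα, lac promoter/operator fragments, and T7 and T3 promoters. The piggyBac terminal repeats implied by the name and purpose are not called out in the automated feature table, so their positions cannot be confirmed from the annotation.

The expression cassette is driven by a tetracycline response element with seven tetO copies fused to a minimal CMV promoter, followed by a rabbit β-globin intron fragment. Transcription therefore depends on a tetracycline-controlled transactivator, which this plasmid does not encode and must be supplied separately. The roughly 6 kb coding sequence is the Tet1-201 transcript (isoform 2), which lacks an alternate in-frame central exon but is stated to retain catalytic function as a 5-methylcytosine dioxygenase. It carries an N-terminal HA tag (recorded in the catalogue, not annotated separately) and is altered at a commercial siRNA target site to make it knockdown-resistant. An EMCV IRES downstream allows Venus to be translated from the same transcript, serving as a fluorescent marker of expressing cells. A residual hygromycin-resistance fragment and PGK and bGH polyadenylation signals follow.

The construct is intended for inducible expression of tagged Tet1 from a transposon vector, and its siRNA resistance makes it suitable for rescue experiments in cells depleted of endogenous Tet1.
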