Addgene plasmid #102421: pPB-tetO(hCMV1)-HA-Tet1(201R2)-IV
Purpose: Inducible expression of siRNA resistant mouse Tet1-201 (Ensembl transcript ENSMUST00000050826.13) with HA-tag and IRES-Venus in piggyBac (PB) transposon vector
Depositing lab: Kian Peng Koh. Depositing organization: Katholieke Universiteit Leuven. Publication: Lineage-specific functions of TET1 in the postimplantation mouse embryo. Khoueiry R, Sohni A, Thienpont B, Luo X, Velde JV, Bartoccetti M, Boeckx B, Zwijsen A, Rao A, Lambrechts D, Koh KP. Nat Genet. 2017 Jul;49(7):1061-1072. doi: 10.1038/ng.3868. Epub 2017 May 15. PubMed 28504700.
Backbone
  Vector backbone: pPB-hCMV1-hNANOG-IV
  Backbone manufacturer: Austin Smith (Addgene plasmid# 60432)
  Modifications to backbone: human NANOG removed to insert Tet1 (201R2)
  Vector type: Mammalian Expression
  Selectable markers: mVenus
Growth in bacteria
  Bacterial resistance: Ampicillin, 100 μg/mL
  Growth temperature: 37°C
  Growth strain: DH5alpha
  Copy number: Unknown
Gene/Insert
  Gene/Insert name: Tet1
  Species: M. musculus (mouse)
  Mutation: Modified at the Dharmacon SMARTpool siRNA #2 target site to make it siRNA-resistant
  GenBank ID: NM_027384.1
  Entrez Gene: Tet1 (a.k.a. 2510010B09Rik, Cxxc6, D10Ertd17e, LCX, mKIAA1676)
  Promoter: TetO-CMV
  Tag / fusion protein: HA (N terminal on insert)
  Cloning method: Restriction Enzyme; 5′ cloning site blunt end (destroyed during cloning); 3′ cloning site NotI (unknown if destroyed)
  Sequencing primers: 5′ CMV-F; 3′ IRES-R
Terms and licenses: Academic/Nonprofit Terms; Industry Terms: Not Available to Industry
Depositor comments: The full length transcript 201 refers to the coding sequence (CDS) of Ensembl transcript Tet1-201 (transcript ID ENSMUST00000050826.13) or NCBI RefSeq NM_027384.1. This variant (isoform 2) lacks an alternate in-frame exon in the central coding region, compared to variant 1, but the protein product retains catalytic function.
How to cite: pPB-tetO(hCMV1)-HA-Tet1(201R2)-IV was a gift from Kian Peng Koh (Addgene plasmid # 102421 ; http://n2t.net/addgene:102421 ; RRID:Addgene_102421)
